>Addgene plasmid #79456 | pDGE166 | depositor full sequence | sequence record 148621 | pDGE166 sequence 17470 bps
TTCCTGGCGTTTTCTTGTCGCGTGTTTTAGTCGCATAAAGTAGAATACTTGCGACTAGAACCGGAGACAT
TACGCCATGAACAAGAGCGCCGCCGCTGGCCTGCTGGGCTATGCCCGCGTCAGCACCGACGACCAGGACT
TGACCAACCAACGGGCCGAACTGCACGCGGCCGGCTGCACCAAGCTGTTTTCCGAGAAGATCACCGGCAC
CAGGCGCGACCGCCCGGAGCTGGCCAGGATGCTTGACCACCTACGCCCTGGCGACGTTGTGACAGTGACC
AGGCTAGACCGCCTGGCCCGCAGCACCCGCGACCTACTGGACATTGCCGAGCGCATCCAGGAGGCCGGCG
CGGGCCTGCGTAGCCTGGCAGAGCCGTGGGCCGACACCACCACGCCGGCCGGCCGCATGGTGTTGACCGT
GTTCGCCGGCATTGCCGAGTTCGAGCGTTCCCTAATCATCGACCGCACCCGGAGCGGGCGCGAGGCCGCC
AAGGCCCGAGGCGTGAAGTTTGGCCCCCGCCCTACCCTCACCCCGGCACAGATCGCGCACGCCCGCGAGC
TGATCGACCAGGAAGGCCGCACCGTGAAAGAGGCGGCTGCACTGCTTGGCGTGCATCGCTCGACCCTGTA
CCGCGCACTTGAGCGCAGCGAGGAAGTGACGCCCACCGAGGCCAGGCGGCGCGGTGCCTTCCGTGAGGAC
GCATTGACCGAGGCCGACGCCCTGGCGGCCGCCGAGAATGAACGCCAAGAGGAACAAGCATGAAACCGCA
CCAGGACGGCCAGGACGAACCGTTTTTCATTACCGAAGAGATCGAGGCGGAGATGATCGCGGCCGGGTAC
GTGTTCGAGCCGCCCGCGCACGTCTCAACCGTGCGGCTGCATGAAATCCTGGCCGGTTTGTCTGATGCCA
AGCTGGCGGCCTGGCCGGCCAGCTTGGCCGCTGAAGAAACCGAGCGCCGCCGTCTAAAAAGGTGATGTGT
ATTTGAGTAAAACAGCTTGCGTCATGCGGTCGCTGCGTATATGATGCGATGAGTAAATAAACAAATACGC
AAGGGGAACGCATGAAGGTTATCGCTGTACTTAACCAGAAAGGCGGGTCAGGCAAGACGACCATCGCAAC
CCATCTAGCCCGCGCCCTGCAACTCGCCGGGGCCGATGTTCTGTTAGTCGATTCCGATCCCCAGGGCAGT
GCCCGCGATTGGGCGGCCGTGCGGGAAGATCAACCGCTAACCGTTGTCGGCATCGACCGCCCGACGATTG
ACCGCGACGTGAAGGCCATCGGCCGGCGCGACTTCGTAGTGATCGACGGAGCGCCCCAGGCGGCGGACTT
GGCTGTGTCCGCGATCAAGGCAGCCGACTTCGTGCTGATTCCGGTGCAGCCAAGCCCTTACGACATATGG
GCCACCGCCGACCTGGTGGAGCTGGTTAAGCAGCGCATTGAGGTCACGGATGGAAGGCTACAAGCGGCCT
TTGTCGTGTCGCGGGCGATCAAAGGCACGCGCATCGGCGGTGAGGTTGCCGAGGCGCTGGCCGGGTACGA
GCTGCCCATTCTTGAGTCCCGTATCACGCAGCGCGTGAGCTACCCAGGCACTGCCGCCGCCGGCACAACC
GTTCTTGAATCAGAACCCGAGGGCGACGCTGCCCGCGAGGTCCAGGCGCTGGCCGCTGAAATTAAATCAA
AACTCATTTGAGTTAATGAGGTAAAGAGAAAATGAGCAAAAGCACAAACACGCTAAGTGCCGGCCGTCCG
AGCGCACGCAGCAGCAAGGCTGCAACGTTGGCCAGCCTGGCAGACACGCCAGCCATGAAGCGGGTCAACT
TTCAGTTGCCGGCGGAGGATCACACCAAGCTGAAGATGTACGCGGTACGCCAAGGCAAGACCATTACCGA
GCTGCTATCTGAATACATCGCGCAGCTACCAGAGTAAATGAGCAAATGAATAAATGAGTAGATGAATTTT
AGCGGCTAAAGGAGGCGGCATGGAAAATCAAGAACAACCAGGCACCGACGCCGTGGAATGCCCCATGTGT
GGAGGAACGGGCGGTTGGCCAGGCGTAAGCGGCTGGGTTGTCTGCCGGCCCTGCAATGGCACTGGAACCC
CCAAGCCCGAGGAATCGGCGTGACGGTCGCAAACCATCCGGCCCGGTACAAATCGGCGCGGCGCTGGGTG
ATGACCTGGTGGAGAAGTTGAAGGCCGCGCAGGCCGCCCAGCGGCAACGCATCGAGGCAGAAGCACGCCC
CGGTGAATCGTGGCAAGCGGCCGCTGATCGAATCCGCAAAGAATCCCGGCAACCGCCGGCAGCCGGTGCG
CCGTCGATTAGGAAGCCGCCCAAGGGCGACGAGCAACCAGATTTTTTCGTTCCGATGCTCTATGACGTGG
GCACCCGCGATAGTCGCAGCATCATGGACGTGGCCGTTTTCCGTCTGTCGAAGCGTGACCGACGAGCTGG
CGAGGTGATCCGCTACGAGCTTCCAGACGGGCACGTAGAGGTTTCCGCAGGGCCGGCCGGCATGGCCAGT
GTGTGGGATTACGACCTGGTACTGATGGCGGTTTCCCATCTAACCGAATCCATGAACCGATACCGGGAAG
GGAAGGGAGACAAGCCCGGCCGCGTGTTCCGTCCACACGTTGCGGACGTACTCAAGTTCTGCCGGCGAGC
CGATGGCGGAAAGCAGAAAGACGACCTGGTAGAAACCTGCATTCGGTTAAACACCACGCACGTTGCCATG
CAGCGTACGAAGAAGGCCAAGAACGGCCGCCTGGTGACGGTATCCGAGGGTGAAGCCTTGATTAGCCGCT
ACAAGATCGTAAAGAGCGAAACCGGGCGGCCGGAGTACATCGAGATCGAGCTAGCTGATTGGATGTACCG
CGAGATCACAGAAGGCAAGAACCCGGACGTGCTGACGGTTCACCCCGATTACTTTTTGATCGATCCCGGC
ATCGGCCGTTTTCTCTACCGCCTGGCACGCCGCGCCGCAGGCAAGGCAGAAGCCAGATGGTTGTTCAAGA
CGATCTACGAACGCAGTGGCAGCGCCGGAGAGTTCAAGAAGTTCTGTTTCACCGTGCGCAAGCTGATCGG
GTCAAATGACCTGCCGGAGTACGATTTGAAGGAGGAGGCGGGGCAGGCTGGCCCGATCCTAGTCATGCGC
TACCGCAACCTGATCGAGGGCGAAGCATCCGCCGGTTCCTAATGTACGGAGCAGATGCTAGGGCAAATTG
CCCTAGCAGGGGAAAAAGGTCGAAAAGGTGTCTTTCCTGTGGATAGCACGTACATTGGGAACCCAAAGCC
GTACATTGGGAACCGGAACCCGTACATTGGGAACCCAAAGCCGTACATTGGGAACCGGTCACACATGTAA
GTGACTGATATAAAAGAGAAAAAAGGCGATTTTTCCGCCTAAAACTCTTTAAAACTTATTAAAACTCTTA
AAACCCGCCTGGCCTGTGCATAACTGTCTGGCCAGCGCACAGCCGAAGAGCTGCAAAAAGCGCCTACCCT
TCGGTCGCTGCGCTCCCTACGCCCCGCCGCTTCGCGTCGGCCTATCGCGGCCGCTGGCCGCTCAAAAATG
GCTGGCCTACGGCCAGGCAATCTACCAGGGCGCGGACAAGCCGCGCCGTCGCCACTCGACCGCCGGCGCC
CACATCAAGGCACCCTGCCTCGCGCGTTTCGGTGATGACGGTGAAAACCTCTGACACATGCAGCTCCCGG
AGACGGTCACAGCTTGTCTGTAAGCGGATGCCGGGAGCAGACAAGCCCGTCAGGGCGCGTCAGCGGGTGT
TGGCGGGTGTCGGGGCGCAGCCATGACCCAGTCACGTAGCGATAGCGGAGTGTATACTGGCTTAACTATG
CGGCATCAGAGCAGATTGTACTGAGAGTGCACCATATGCGGTGTGAAATACCGCACAGATGCGTAAGGAG
AAAATACCGCATCAGGCGCTCTTCCGCTTCCTCGCTCACTGACTCGCTGCGCTCGGTCGTTCGGCTGCGG
CGAGCGGTATCAGCTCACTCAAAGGCGGTAATACGGTTATCCACAGAATCAGGGGATAACGCAGGAAAGA
ACATGTGAGCAAAAGGCCAGCAAAAGGCCAGGAACCGTAAAAAGGCCGCGTTGCTGGCGTTTTTCCATAG
GCTCCGCCCCCCTGACGAGCATCACAAAAATCGACGCTCAAGTCAGAGGTGGCGAAACCCGACAGGACTA
TAAAGATACCAGGCGTTTCCCCCTGGAAGCTCCCTCGTGCGCTCTCCTGTTCCGACCCTGCCGCTTACCG
GATACCTGTCCGCCTTTCTCCCTTCGGGAAGCGTGGCGCTTTCTCATAGCTCACGCTGTAGGTATCTCAG
TTCGGTGTAGGTCGTTCGCTCCAAGCTGGGCTGTGTGCACGAACCCCCCGTTCAGCCCGACCGCTGCGCC
TTATCCGGTAACTATCGTCTTGAGTCCAACCCGGTAAGACACGACTTATCGCCACTGGCAGCAGCCACTG
GTAACAGGATTAGCAGAGCGAGGTATGTAGGCGGTGCTACAGAGTTCTTGAAGTGGTGGCCTAACTACGG
CTACACTAGAAGGACAGTATTTGGTATCTGCGCTCTGCTGAAGCCAGTTACCTTCGGAAAAAGAGTTGGT
AGCTCTTGATCCGGCAAACAAACCACCGCTGGTAGCGGTGGTTTTTTTGTTTGCAAGCAGCAGATTACGC
GCAGAAAAAAAGGATCTCAAGAAGATCCTTTGATCTTTTCTACGGGGTCTGACGCTCAGTGGAACGAAAA
CTCACGTTAAGGGATTTTGGTCATGCATGATATATCTCCCAATTTGTGTAGGGCTTATTATGCACGCTTA
AAAATAATAAAAGCAGACTTGACCTGATAGTTTGGCTGTGAGCAATTATGTGCTTAGTGCATCTAATCGC
TTGAGTTAACGCCGGCGAAGCGGCGTCGGCTTGAACGAATTTCTAGCTAGACATTATTTGCCGACTACCT
TGGTGATCTCGCCTTTCACGTAGTGGACAAATTCTTCCAACTGATCTGCGCGCGAGGCCAAGCGATCTTC
TTCTTGTCCAAGATAAGCCTGTCTAGCTTCAAGTATGACGGGCTGATACTGGGCCGGCAGGCGCTCCATT
GCCCAGTCGGCAGCGACATCCTTCGGCGCGATTTTGCCGGTTACTGCGCTGTACCAAATGCGGGACAACG
TAAGCACTACATTTCGCTCATCGCCAGCCCAGTCGGGCGGCGAGTTCCATAGCGTTAAGGTTTCATTTAG
CGCCTCAAATAGATCCTGTTCAGGAACCGGATCAAAGAGTTCCTCCGCCGCTGGACCTACCAAGGCAACG
CTATGTTCTCTTGCTTTTGTCAGCAAGATAGCCAGATCAATGTCGATCGTGGCTGGCTCGAAGATACCTG
CAAGAATGTCATTGCGCTGCCATTCTCCAAATTGCAGTTCGCGCTTAGCTGGATAACGCCACGGAATGAT
GTCGTCGTGCACAACAATGGTGACTTCTACAGCGCGGAGAATCTCGCTCTCTCCAGGGGAAGCCGAAGTT
TCCAAAAGGTCGTTGATCAAAGCTCGCCGCGTTGTTTCATCAAGCCTTACGGTCACCGTAACCAGCAAAT
CAATATCACTGTGTGGCTTCAGGCCGCCATCCACTGCGGAGCCGTACAAATGTACGGCCAGCAACGTCGG
TTCGAGATGGCGCTCGATGACGCCAACTACCTCTGATAGTTGAGTCGATACTTCGGCGATCACCGCTTCC
CCCATGATGTTTAACTTTGTTTTAGGGCGACTGCCCTGCTGCGTAACATCGTTGCTGCTCCATAACATCA
AACATCGACCCACGGCGTAACGCGCTTGCTGCTTGGATGCCCGAGGCATAGACTGTACCCCAAAAAAACA
GTCATAACAAGCCATGAAAACCGCCACTGCGCCGTTACCACCGCTGCGTTCGGTCAAGGTTCTGGACCAG
TTGCGTGAGCGCATACGCTACTTGCATTACAGCTTACGAACCGAACAGGCTTATGTCCACTGGGTTCGTG
CCCGAATTGATCACAGGCAGCAACGCTCTGTCATCGTTACAATCAGCATGCTACCCTCCGCGAGATCATC
CGTGTTTAAAACCCGGCAGCTTAGTTGCCGTTCTTCCGAATAGCATCGGTAACATGAGCAAAGTCTGCCG
CCTTACAACGGCTCTCCCGCTGACGCCGTCCCGGACTGATGGGCTGCCTGTATCGAGTGGTGATTTTGTG
CCGAGCTGCCGGTCGGGGAGCTGTTGGCTGGCTGGTGGCAGGATATATTGTGGTGTAAACAAATTGACGC
TTAGACAACTTAATAACACATTGCGGATCCCTCGGTCACATGTGCATCCTCTCTGGGAGAGCGGAGAATT
AAGGGAGTCACGTTATGACCCCCGCCGATGACGCGGGACAAGCCGTTTTACGTTTGGAACTGACAGAACC
GCAACGTTGAAGGAGCCACTCAGCCGCGGGTTTCTGGAGTTTAATGAGCTAAGCACATACGTCAGAAACC
ATTATTGCGCGTTCAAAAGTCGCCTAAGGTCACTATCAGCTAGCAAATATTTCTTGTCAAAAATGCTCCA
CTGACGTTCCATAAATTCCCCTCGGTATCCAATTAGAGTCTCATATTCACTCTCATACTGTATTTTTACA
ACAATTACCAACAACAACAAACAACAAACAACATTACAATTACTATTTACAATTACAATGAAAAAGCCTG
AACTCACCGCGACGTCTGTCGAGAAGTTTCTGATCGAAAAGTTCGACAGCGTCTCCGACCTGATGCAGCT
CTCGGAGGGCGAAGAATCTCGTGCTTTCAGCTTCGATGTAGGAGGGCGTGGATATGTCCTGCGGGTAAAT
AGCTGCGCCGATGGTTTCTACAAAGATCGTTATGTTTATCGGCACTTTGCATCGGCCGCGCTCCCGATTC
CGGAAGTGCTTGACATTGGGGAATTCAGCGAGAGCCTGACCTATTGCATCTCCCGCCGTGCACAGGGTGT
CACGTTGCAAGACCTGCCTGAAACCGAACTGCCCGCTGTTCTGCAGCCGGTCGCGGAGGCCATGGATGCG
ATCGCTGCGGCCGATCTTAGCCAGACGAGCGGGTTCGGCCCATTCGGACCGCAAGGAATCGGTCAATACA
CTACATGGCGTGATTTCATATGCGCGATTGCTGATCCCCATGTGTATCACTGGCAAACTGTGATGGACGA
CACCGTCAGTGCGTCCGTCGCGCAGGCTCTCGATGAGCTGATGCTTTGGGCCGAGGACTGCCCCGAAGTC
CGGCACCTCGTGCACGCGGATTTCGGCTCCAACAATGTCCTGACGGACAATGGCCGCATAACAGCGGTCA
TTGACTGGAGCGAGGCGATGTTCGGGGATTCCCAATACGAGGTCGCCAACATCTTCTTCTGGAGGCCGTG
GTTGGCTTGTATGGAGCAGCAGACGCGCTACTTCGAGCGGAGGCATCCGGAGCTTGCAGGATCGCCGCGG
CTCCGGGCGTATATGCTCCGCATTGGTCTTGACCAACTCTATCAGAGCTTGGTTGACGGCAATTTCGATG
ATGCAGCTTGGGCGCAGGGTCGATGCGACGCAATCGTCCGATCCGGAGCCGGGACTGTCGGGCGTACACA
AATCGCCCGCAGAAGCGCGGCCGTCTGGACCGATGGCTGTGTAGAAGTACTCGCCGATAGTGGAAACCGA
CGCCCCAGCACTCGTCCGAGGGCAAAGGAATAGGCTTGTCAAGCAGATCGTTCAAACATTTGGCAATAAA
GTTTCTTAAGATTGAATCCTGTTGCCGGTCTTGCGATGATTATCATATAATTTCTGTTGAATTACGTTAA
GCATGTAATAATTAACATGTAATGCATGACGTTATTTATGAGATGGGTTTTTATGATTAGAGTCCCGCAA
TTATACATTTAATACGCGATAGAAAACAAAATATAGCGCGCAAACTAGGATAAATTATCGCGCGCGGTGT
CATCTATGTTACTAGATCGACGCTCCATGGGAATTCGTAAAGCGACTAAATGGAGCAACCTACTGTTTTT
GAAGTTTGGGTTGCCATGTAATCACTTGCAATAAATATATGTACTAATGACTGCATCGGCTTGCGTGTCT
AAATTTGTAGCTTATTGAAAACTTTTTGTGGTTAAAGACGAATCCAGTTAACTAACATAAGTTTAACAAA
ACAAGACCTTTTCCATATATAGACCACCGTTACCAACTTACAAAGAAGCCAAATAAAGTACAACACAACA
CTTGCAAGTTACAAAAAGAGAGGAAAAAAAACATGGTACCATTTGACAACATATAGAAACACACATAAAC
ATTACTTATAACAAAAAGATTCAAACTCGGCTTTTATTATCTCCCCCTGATCAAATTCTAAACACTTTAT
TCCTCATAAACTAACTCCCCGACATTGGAGTTATTGGACTATGACGATGACATCAGTGGGGTAAGCTCAC
TTGTGCCCCAGTTTGCTAGGGAGGTCGCAGTATCTGGCCACAGCCACCTCGTGCTGCTCGACGTAGGTTT
CTTTGTCGGCCTCCTTGATTCTTTCCAGTCTGTGGTCCACATAGTAGACGCCGGGCATCTTGAGGTTCTT
AGCGGGTTTCTTGGATCTGTATGTGGTCTTGAAGTTGCAGATCAGGTGGCCCCCGCCCACGAGCTTCAGG
GCCATGTCGCTTCTGCCTTCCAGGCCGCCGTCAGCGGGGTACAGCATCTCGGTGTTGGCCTCCCAGCCGA
GTGTTTTCTTCTGCATCACAGGGCCGTTGGATGGGAAGTTCACCCCTCTGATCTTGACGTTGTAGATGAG
GCAGCCGTCCTGGAGGCTGGTGTCCTGGGTAGCGGTCAGCACGCCCCCATCTTCGTATGTGGTGACTCTC
TCCCATGTGAAGCCCTCAGGGAAGGACTGCTTAAAGAAGTCGGGGATGCCCTGGGTGTGGTTGATGAAGG
TTCTGCTGCCGTACATGAAGCTGGTAGCCAGGATGTCGAAGGCGAAGGGGAGAGGGCCGCCCTCGACCAC
CTTGATTCTCATGGTCTGGGTGCCCTCGTAGGGCTTGCCTTCGCCCTCGGATGTGCACTTGAAGTGGTGG
TTGTTCACGGTGCCCTCCATGTACAGCTTCATGTGCATGTTCTCCTTAATCAGCTCGCTCATAGTAGTGT
GCTGGCCACCACGAGTACGGTCACGGTCATGTTCCCCACCAGTATGTTGCTGTCCGTAGTACTGAGCTCT
GTCTTTCAGATCCTGAGCTTTGCTTCCCAACTTCATCCTTGCACTGTCCAACTTGTCTGATCCCTGTGGG
TGCTCTCCCGTTGCGTACCTATTCACAATCAATAGGTATCATACCAAGCATTTTACCTATATAGATGATA
TACACAGACACATTCAAGCTAGCTAGGTCAAATTTCGTATTTAGTTAACCAAATGTTCCCTAGAATTTGC
AATTTCTTATTGTTACATTTGTTATTCGACCAAAAAAATTGATCCAAAGCTACTGGCTCAACACATGCAT
GCACATATTGCACAAAATTATGAAGTAAGATGATAAATGTGTGCTTACTTGTAAATCCAAGAGAAAACGG
TTATAGCGGCAATGCCAAACCCTCCAGAGGAAAGAAAACCGGTGATGAGGAGTGCAACTGTGATGAGAGC
CGGGACAAGGATTGGGCTGAAGATAACGAGCAGAGGTGTTGCAACAGTCAAAGCTATGACAGTTCCAACA
AGGGTAAGGCTGGAGAGAACAAGGAGGGAACCACCAGCTGTGACAGCAGTTGCAGCTTTAGCAATCTGCC
TAGACTTGGAGTAGTCAGATCCTCGTCCGGACATCTGGTACTGGTCACGATCTCGGCCCATCATCGGGTA
CTGATCTCTGCCGATGATATCGTGATGGGTTCCTCTAGCTGTATCCGCCATTTTTTTGTTCTTGTTTACT
AGAGAGAATGAGATTTTGAATGAGAGATTGATCAAAAAGATGTGTATATATTTTGGAAGAGGTAGGAGTG
TTTGTTAGATATATTAAGAAAGGAGACGAGAAGTCACGTGTCAATGGAGACATCATGCAATTGTAGGCCA
CGTGTTAATGGCGTCACCATGCAGCCGCTGCATGTGTTAACGAGAGGAGTCTATTCAAAGACACGTTTGT
TTTTTGCCTAGCTCAGAATGTGGCGTTGGCATCGAACCGAAACATAAAACGCAAAACGAACCTTTGGGCT
CGTCAGTATGGGTTTGGGCCTTCAATAGATTCCTTCTATACGGCCCACATATCCACTATTGGCAACAAAA
TTAGAAAAATTTAGGATTTAGTTTTAAAATTTGTTCCGCGACATTCTAGAACTCCGAGCTCGAATTCTAG
TAGCGTCGATCTAGTAACATAGATGACACCGCGCGCGATAATTTATCCTAGTTTGCGCGCTATATTTTGT
TTTCTATCGCGTATTAAATGTATAATTGCGGGACTCTAATCATAAAAACCCATCTCATAAATAACGTCAT
GCATTACATGTTAATTATTACATGCTTAACGTAATTCAACAGAAATTATATGATAATCATCGCAAGACCG
GCAACAGGATTCAATCTTAAGAAACTTTATTGCCAAATGTTTGAACGATCTGCTTGACAAGCTCACACCT
TCCTCTTCTTCTTGGGGTCAGCCCTGCTGTCTCCACCGAGCTGAGAGAGGTCGATTCTTGTTTCATAGAG
CCCCGTAATTGACTGATGAATCAGTGTGGCGTCCAGGACCTCCTTTGTAGAGGTGTACCGCTTTCTGTCT
ATGGTGGTGTCGAAGTACTTGAAGGCTGCAGGCGCGCCCAAGTTGGTCAGAGTAAACAAGTGGATAATGT
TTTCTGCCTGCTCCCTGATGGGCTTATCCCTGTGCTTATTGTAAGCAGAAAGCACCTTATCGAGGTTAGC
GTCGGCGAGGATCACTCTTTTGGAGAATTCGCTTATTTGCTCGATGATCTCATCAAGGTAGTGTTTGTGT
TGTTCCACGAACAGCTGCTTCTGCTCATTATCTTCGGGAGATCCTTTGAGCTTTTCATAGTGGCTGGCCA
GATACAAGAAATTAACGTATTTAGAGGGCAGTGCCAGCTCGTTACCTTTCTGCAGCTCGCCCGCACTAGC
GAGCATTCGTTTCCGGCCGTTTTCAAGCTCAAAGAGAGAGTACTTGGGAAGCTTAATGATGAGGTCTTTT
TTGACCTCTTTATATCCTTTCGCCTCGAGAAAGTCGATGGGGTTTTTTTCGAAGCTTGATCGCTCCATGA
TTGTGATGCCCAGCAGTTCCTTGACGCTTTTGAGTTTTTTAGACTTCCCTTTCTCCACTTTGGCCACAAC
CAGTACACTGTAAGCGACTGTAGGAGAATCGAATCCGCCGTATTTCTTGGGGTCCCAATCTTTTTTGCGT
GCGATCAGCTTGTCGCTGTTCCTTTTCGGGAGGATACTTTCCTTGGAGAAGCCTCCGGTCTGTACTTCGG
TCTTTTTAACGATGTTCACCTGCGGCATGGACAGGACCTTCCGGACTGTCGCGAAATCCCTACCCTTGTC
CCACACGATTTCTCCTGTTTCTCCGTTTGTTTCGATAAGTGGTCGCTTCCGAATCTCTCCATTGGCCAGT
GTAATCTCGGTCTTGAAAAAATTCATAATATTGCTGTAAAAGAAGTACTTAGCGGTGGCCTTGCCTATTT
CCTGCTCAGACTTTGCGATCATTTTCCTAACATCGTACACTTTATAGTCTCCGTAAACAAATTCAGATTC
AAGCTTGGGATATTTTTTGATAAGTGCAGTGCCTACCACTGCATTCAGGTAGGCATCATGCGCATGGTGG
TAATTGTTGATCTCTCTCACCTTATAAAACTGAAAGTCCTTTCTGAAATCTGAAACCAGCTTAGACTTCA
GAGTAATAACTTTCACCTCTCGAATCAGTTTGTCATTTTCATCGTACTTGGTGTTCATGCGTGAATCGAG
AATTTGGGCCACGTGCTTGGTGATCTGGCGTGTCTCAACAAGCTGCCTTTTGATGAAGCCGGCTTTATCC
AACTCAGACAGGCCACCTCGTTCAGCCTTAGTCAGATTATCGAACTTCCGTTGTGTGATCAGTTTGGCGT
TCAGCAGCTGCCGCCAATAATTTTTCATTTTCTTGACAACTTCTTCTGAGGGGACGTTATCACTCTTCCC
TCTATTTTTATCGGATCTTGTCAACACTTTATTATCAATAGAATCATCTTTGAGAAAAGACTGGGGCACG
ATATGATCCACGTCGTAGTCGGAGAGCCGATTGATGTCCAGTTCCTGATCCACGTACATGTCCCTGCCGT
TCTGCAGGTAGTACAGGTAGAGCTTCTCATTCTGAAGCTGGGTGTTTTCAACTGGGTGTTCCTTAAGGAT
TTGGGACCCCAGTTCTTTTATACCCTCTTCAATCCTCTTCATCCTTTCCCTACTGTTCTTCTGTCCCTTC
TGGGTAGTTTGGTTCTCTCGGGCCATCTCGATAACGATATTCTCGGGCTTATGCCTTCCCATTACTTTGA
CGAGTTCATCCACGACCTTAACGGTCTGCAGTATTCCCTTTTTGATAGCTGGGCTACCTGCAAGATTAGC
GATGTGCTCGTGGAGACTGTCCCCCTGGCCAGAAACTTGTGCTTTCTGGATGTCCTCCTTAAAGGTGAGA
GAGTCATCATGGATCAACTGCATGAAGTTCCGGTTGGCAAATCCATCGGACTTAAGAAAATCCAGGATTG
TCTTTCCACTCTGCTTGTCTCGGATCCCATTGATCAGTTTTCTTGACAGCCGCCCCCATCCTGTATATCG
GCGCCTCTTGAGCTGTTTCATGACTTTGTCGTCGAAGAGATGAGCGTAAGTTTTCAAGCGTTCTTCAATC
ATCTCCCTATCTTCAAACAACGTAAGGGTGAGGACAATGTCCTCAAGAATGTCCTCGTTCTCCTCATTGT
CCAGGAAGTCCTTGTCTTTAATGATTTTCAGGAGATCGTGATACGTTCCCAGGGATGCGTTGAAGCGATC
CTCCACTCCGCTGATTTCAACAGAGTCGAAACATTCAATCTTTTTGAAATAATCTTCTTTGAGCTGTTTC
ACGGTAACTTTCCGGTTCGTCTTGAAGAGGAGGTCCACGATAGCTTTCTTCTGCTCTCCAGACAGGAATG
CTGGCTTTCTCATCCCTTCTGTGACGTATTTGACCTTGGTGAGCTCGTTATAAACTGTGAAGTACTCGTA
CAGCAGAGAGTGTTTAGGAAGCACCTTTTCGTTAGGCAGATTTTTATCAAAGTTAGTCATCCTTTCGATG
AAGGACTGGGCAGAGGCCCCCTTATCCACGACTTCCTCGAAGTTCCAGGGAGTGATAGTCTCTTCTGATT
TGCGAGTCATCCACGCGAATCTGGAATTTCCCCGGGCGAGGGGGCCTACATAGTAGGGTATCCGAAATGT
GAGGATTTTCTCAATCTTTTCCCTGTTATCTTTCAAAAAGGGGTAGAAATCCTCTTGCCGCCTGAGGATA
GCGTGCAGTTCGCCCAGGTGAATCTGGTGGGGGATGCTTCCATTGTCGAAAGTGCGCTGTTTGCGCAACA
GATCTTCTCTGTTAAGCTTTACCAGCAGCTCCTCGGTGCCGTCCATTTTTTCCAAGATGGGCTTAATAAA
TTTGTAAAATTCCTCCTGGCTTGCTCCGCCGTCAATGTATCCGGCGTAGCCATTTTTAGACTGATCGAAG
AAAATTTCCTTGTACTTCTCAGGCAGTTGCTGTCTGACAAGGGCCTTCAGCAAAGTCAAGTCTTGGTGGT
GCTCATCATAGCGCTTGATCATACTAGCGCTCAGCGGAGCTTTGGTGATCTCCGTGTTCACTCGCAGAAT
ATCACTCAGCAGAATGGCGTCTGACAGGTTCTTTGCCGCCAAAAAAAGGTCTGCGTACTGGTCGCCGATC
TGGGCCAGCAGATTGTCGAGATCATCATCGTAGGTGTCTTTGCTCAGTTGAAGCTTGGCATCTTCGGCCA
GGTCGAAGTTAGATTTAAAGTTGGGGGTCAGCCCGAGTGACAGGGCGATAAGATTACCAAACAGGCCGTT
CTTCTTCTCCCCAGGGAGCTGTGCGATGAGGTTTTCGAGCCGCCGGGATTTGGACAGCCTAGCGCTCAGG
ATTGCTTTGGCGTCAACTCCGGATGCGTTGATCGGGTTCTCTTCGAAAAGCTGATTGTAAGTCTGAACCA
GTTGGATAAAGAGTTTGTCGACATCGCTGTTGTCTGGGTTCAGGTCCCCCTCGATGAGGAAGTGTCCCCG
AAATTTGATCATATGCGCCAGCGCGAGATAGATCAACCGCAAGTCAGCCTTATCAGTACTGTCTACAAGC
TTCTTCCTCAGATGATATATGGTTGGGTACTTTTCATGGTACGCCACCTCGTCCACGATATTGCCAAAGA
TTGGGTGGCGCTCGTGCTTTTTATCCTCCTCCACCAAAAAGGACTCCTCCAGCCTATGGAAGAAAGAGTC
ATCCACCTTAGCCATCTCATTACTAAAGATCTCCTGCAGGTAGCAGATCCGATTCTTTCTGCGGGTATAT
CTGCGCCGTGCTGTTCTTTTGAGCCGCGTGGCTTCGGCCGTCTCCCCGGAGTCGAACAGGAGGGCGCCAA
TGAGGTTCTTCTTTATGCTGTGGCGATCGGTATTGCCCAGAACTTTGAATTTTTTGCTCGGCACCTTGTA
CTCGTCCGTAATGACGGCCCAGCCGACGCTGTTTGTGCCGATATCGAGCCCAATGGAGTACTTCTTGTCC
ATTGTATCGATAATTGTAAATGTAATTGTAATGTTGTTTGTTGTTTGTTGTTGTTGGTAATTGTTGTAAA
AATGAGCTCTTATACTCGAGCGTGTCCTCTCCAAATGAAATGAACTTCCTTATATAGAGGAAGGGTCTTG
CGAAGGATAGTGGGATTGTGCGTCATCCCTTACGTCAGTGGAGATGTCACATCAATCCACTTGCTTTGTA
GACGTGGTTGGAACCTCTTCTTTTTCCACGATGCTCCTCGTGGGTGGGGGTCCATCTTTGGGACCACTGT
CGGCAGAGAGATCTTGAATGATAGCCTTTCCTTTATCGCAATGATGGCATTTGTAGGAGCCACCTTCCTT
TTCTACTGTCCTTTCGATGAAGTGACAGATAGCTGGGCAATGGAATCCGAGGAGGTTTCCCGAAATTATC
CTTTGTTGAAAAGTCTCAATAGCCCTTTGATCTTCTGAGACTGTATCTTTGACATTTTTGGAGTAGACCA
GAGTGTCGTGCTCCACCATGTTATCACATCAATCCACTTGCTTTGTAGACGTGGTTGGAACCTCTTCTTT
TTCCACGATGCTCCTCGTGGGTGGGGGTCCATCTTTGGGACCACTGTCGGCAGAGAGATCTTGAATGATA
GCCTTTCCTTTATCGCAATGATGGCATTTGTAGGAGCCACCTTCCTTTTCTACTGTCCTTTCGATGAAGT
GACAGATAGCTGGGCAATGGAATCCGAGGAGGTTTCCCGAAATTATCCTTTGTTGAAAAGTCTCAATAGC
CCTTTGATCTTCTGAGACTGTATCTTTGACATTTTTGGAGTAGACCAGAGTGTCGTGCTCCACCATGTTG
ACCTCCAAGCTTGAATTCTTGCAGAGACCGAGACGTTGATCGGCACGTAAGAGGTTCCAACTTTCACCAT
AATGAAATAAGATCACTACCGGGCGTATTTTTTGAGTTATCGAGATTTTCAGGAGCTAAGGAAGCTAAAA
TGGAGAAAAAAATCACTGGATATACCACCGTTGATATATCCCAATGGCATCGTAAAGAACATTTTGAGGC
ATTTCAGTCAGTTGCTCAATGTACCTATAACCAGACCGTTCAGCTGGATATTACGGCCTTTTTAAAGACC
GTAAAGAAAAATAAGCACAAGTTTTATCCGGCCTTTATTCACATTCTTGCCCGCCTGATGAATGCTCATC
CGGAATTCCGTATGGCAATGAAAGACGGTGAGCTGGTGATATGGGATAGTGTTCACCCTTGTTACACCGT
TTTCCATGAGCAAACTGAAACGTTTTCATCGCTCTGGAGTGAATACCACGACGATTTCCGGCAGTTTCTA
CACATATATTCGCAAGATGTGGCGTGTTACGGTGAAAACCTGGCCTATTTCCCTAAAGGGTTTATTGAGA
ATATGTTTTTCGTCTCAGCCAATCCCTGGGTGAGTTTCACCAGTTTTGATTTAAACGTGGCCAATATGGA
CAACTTCTTCGCCCCCGTTTTCACCATGGGCAAATATTATACGCAAGGCGACAAGGTGCTGATGCCGCTG
GCGATTCAGGTTCATCATGCCGTCTGTGATGGCTTCCATGTCGGCAGAATGCTTAATGAATTACAACAGT
ACTGCGATGAGTGGCAGGGCGGGGCGTAATCGCGTGGATCCGGCTTACTAAAAGCCAGATAACAGTATGC
GTATTTGCGCGCTGATTTTTGCGGTATAAGAATATATACTGATATGTATACCCGAAGTATGTCAAAAAGA
GGTATGCTATGAAGCAGCGTATTACAGTGACAGTTGACAGCGACAGCTATCAGTTGCTCAAGGCATATAT
GATGTCAATATCTCCGGTCTGGTAAGCACAACCATGCAGAATGAAGCCCGTCGTCTGCGTGCCGAACGCT
GGAAAGCGGAAAATCAGGAAGGGATGGCTGAGGTCGCCCGGTTTATTGAAATGAACGGCTCTTTTGCTGA
CGAGAACAGGGGCTGGTGAAATGCAGTTTAAGGTTTACACCTATAAAAGAGAGAGCCGTTATCGTCTGTT
TGTGGATGTACAGAGTGATATTATTGACACGCCCGGGCGACGGATGGTGATCCCCCTGGCCAGTGCACGT
CTGCTGTCAGATAAAGTCTCCCGTGAACTTTACCCGGTGGTGCATATCGGGGATGAAAGCTGGCGCATGA
TGACCACCGATATGGCCAGTGTGCCGGTTTCCGTTATCGGGGAAGAAGTGGCTGATCTCAGCCACCGCGA
AAATGACATCAAAAACGCCATTAACCTGATGTTCTGGGGAATATAAATGTCAGGCTCCCTTATACACAGC
CAGTCGGTCTCAGCTTCTGCAGGCATGCGACGTCGAGCTTAGCTTGAGCTTGGATCAGATTGTCGTTTCC
CGCCTTCAGTTTAAACTATCAGTGTTTGACAGGATATATTGGCGGGTAAACCTAAGAGAAAAGAGCGTTT
ATTAGAATAATCGGATATTTAAAAGGGCGTGAAAAGGTTTATCCGTTCGTCCATTTGTATGTGCATGCCA
ACCACAGGGTTCCCCTCGGGATCAAAGTACTTTAAAGTACTTTAAAGTACTTTAAAGTACTTTGATCCAA
CCCCTCCGCTGCTATAGTGCAGTCGGCTTCTGACGTTCAGTGCAGCCGTGTTCTGAAAACGACATGTCGC
ACAAGTCCTAAGTTACGCGACAGGCTGCCGCCCTGCCCTT
Features (pLannotate 1.2.2; 26 found; start..end, strand, type, name):
    101..502     +  CDS            Y4CG_SINFN (fragment): Protein inferred from homology: Swiss-Prot protein existence level 3. From Sinorhizobium fredii (strain NBRC 101917 / NGR234).
   1062..1691    +  CDS            pVS1 StaA: stability protein from the Pseudomonas plasmid pVS1 (Heeb et al., 2000)
   2124..3192    +  CDS            pVS1 RepA (fragment): replication protein from the Pseudomonas plasmid pVS1 (Heeb et al., 2000)
   3258..3452    +  rep_origin     pVS1 oriV: origin of replication for the Pseudomonas plasmid pVS1 (Heeb et al., 2000)
   3655..3694    +  CDS            rop (fragment): Rop protein, which maintains plasmids at low copy number; rop
   3796..3936    +  misc_feature   bom: basis of mobility region from pBR322
   4122..4710    -  rep_origin     ori: high-copy-number ColE1/pMB1/pBR322/pUC origin of replication
   4954..5741    -  CDS            SmR (fragment): aminoglycoside adenylyltransferase (Murphy, 1985); aadA; confers resistance to spectinomycin and streptomycin
   5752..5808    -  CDS            GmR (fragment): gentamycin acetyltransferase; aacC1; confers resistance to gentamycin
   5984..6007    -  promoter       Pc promoter (fragment): intI1 (promoter lies within the coding sequence); class 1 integron promoter
   6266..6290    +  misc_feature   LB T-DNA repeat: left border repeat from nopaline C58 T-DNA
   6436..6615    +  promoter       NOS promoter: nopaline synthase promoter
   6651..6706    +  misc_feature   TMV Ω: translational enhancer from the tobacco mosaic virus 5'-leader sequence (Gallie et al., 1988)
   6708..7733    +  CDS            HygR: aminoglycoside phosphotransferase from E. coli; aph(4)-Ia; confers resistance to hygromycin
   7746..7998    +  terminator     NOS terminator: nopaline synthase terminator and poly(A) signal
   8470..9162    -  CDS            TagRFP: TagRFP is a basic (constitutively fluorescent) red fluorescent protein published in 2007, derived from Entacmaea quadricolor. It has very low acid sensitivity.
   9163..9879    -  CDS            OLEO2_BRANA: Experimental evidence at protein level: Swiss-Prot protein existence level 1. May have a structural role to stabilize the lipid body during desiccation of the seed by preventing coalescence of the oil. Probably interacts with both lipid and phospholipid moieties of lipid bodies. May also provide recognition signals for specific lipase anchorage in lipolysis during seedling growth. From Brassica napus (Rape).
  10368..10620   -  terminator     NOS terminator: nopaline synthase terminator and poly(A) signal
  10669..14772   -  CDS            cas9: CAS9_STRP1 - Also known as csn1 From Streptococcus pyogenes serotype M1.
  14781..14834   -  misc_feature   TMV Ω: translational enhancer from the tobacco mosaic virus 5'-leader sequence (Gallie et al., 1988)
  14859..15535   -  promoter       CaMV 35S promoter (enhanced): cauliflower mosaic virus 35S promoter with a duplicated enhancer region
  15647..15749   +  promoter       cat promoter: promoter of the E. coli cat gene encoding chloramphenicol acetyltransferase
  15750..16409   +  CDS            CmR: chloramphenicol acetyltransferase; cat; confers resistance to chloramphenicol
  16588..16746   +  CDS            ccdA (fragment): CCDA_ECO57 - Also known as H, letA. Experimental evidence at protein level: Swiss-Prot protein existence level 1. Antitoxin component of a type II toxin-antitoxin (TA) system which inhibits the post-segregational killing (PSK) of plasmid-free cells, also referred to as a plasmid addiction system. Binds to and blocks the activity of CcdB; will also remove bound CcdB protein from the CcdB-GyrA complex by forming a CcdA-CcdB complex, a process termed rejuvenation. Functions as a transcriptional corepressor for the ccdAB operon, repression also requires CcdB (By similarity). From Escherichia coli
  16751..17053   +  CDS            ccdB: CCDB_ECOLI - Also known as G, letB, letD. Experimental evidence at protein level: Swiss-Prot protein existence level 1. Toxic component of a type II toxin-antitoxin (TA) system, functioning in plasmid maintainence. Responsible for the post- segregational killing (PSK) of plasmid-free cells, also referred to as a plasmid addiction system. Half-life of over 2 hours. Cell killing by CcdB is accompanied by filamentation, defects in chromosome and plasmid segregation, defects in cell division, formation of anucleate cells, decreased DNA synthesis and plasmid loss. Interferes with the activity of DN
  17177..17201   +  misc_feature   RB T-DNA repeat: right border repeat from nopaline C58 T-DNA
