[The description below was written by a language model from this plasmid's Addgene catalogue record and pLannotate feature annotations shown in this document.]
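Description:
pDGE166 is a 17.5 kb binary T-DNA vector for plant genome editing, built on the pJOG292 backbone and designed as a recipient plasmid into which multiplexed guide RNA units are assembled. The backbone carries the pVS1 replication and stability functions (oriV, RepA, StaA) typical of vectors maintained in Agrobacterium, together with a high-copy ColE1/pMB1-type origin and bom site for E. coli. Bacterial selection is through an aadA spectinomycin/streptomycin resistance gene on the backbone, and additionally chloramphenicol while the placeholder cassette is present.

Between the nopaline-type left and right border repeats lie four modules. A NOS promoter with a TMV Ω leader drives the hygromycin phosphotransferase gene, closed by a NOS terminator, for selection of transformed plant tissue. A fusion of an oleosin coding sequence (annotated by similarity to a Brassica napus oleosin) to TagRFP forms the FAST marker, which labels seed oil bodies with red fluorescence so that transgenic and transgene-free seeds can be sorted visually; its promoter is not annotated in the feature table. Streptococcus pyogenes Cas9 is expressed from an enhanced CaMV 35S promoter with a TMV Ω translational enhancer and a NOS terminator.

Adjacent to the right border sits a CmR–ccdB cassette, the recorded insert, in which a BsaI site has been eliminated. The ccdB toxin acts as a negative selection marker: the empty vector needs a ccdB-tolerant strain, whereas clones in which the cassette has been replaced survive in standard strains. The removed BsaI site suggests Golden Gate-style replacement by guide RNA arrays, although the cloning sites themselves are not annotated. The associated work used this toolkit to generate chromosomal deletions in dicotyledonous plants.
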