Addgene plasmid #79456: pDGE166
Purpose: recipient plasmid [multiplexing]; p35S:Cas9, FAST, Hygro
Depositing lab: Johannes Stuttmann. Depositing organization: Martin-Luther-Universitaet Halle-Wittenberg, Faculty of Medicine. Publication: Generation of chromosomal deletions in dicotyledonous plants employing a user-friendly genome editing toolkit. Ordon J, Gantner J, Kemna J, Schwalgun L, Reschke M, Streubel J, Boch J, Stuttmann J. Plant J. 2016 Aug 31. doi: 10.1111/tpj.13319. PubMed 27579989.
Backbone
  Vector backbone: pJOG292
  Vector type: Plant Expression, CRISPR
Growth in bacteria
  Bacterial resistance: Chloramphenicol and Spectinomycin, 25 & 50 μg/mL
  Growth temperature: 37°C
  Growth strain: ccdB Survival
  Copy number: High Copy
Gene/Insert
  Gene/Insert name: ccdB
  Insert size (bp): 1498
  Mutation: BsaI site eliminated
  Entrez Gene: ccdB(letD) (a.k.a. D616_p97105, Fpla045)
Terms and licenses: Academic/Nonprofit Terms; Industry Terms: Not Available to Industry
How to cite: pDGE166 was a gift from Johannes Stuttmann (Addgene plasmid # 79456 ; http://n2t.net/addgene:79456 ; RRID:Addgene_79456)
