>Addgene plasmid #79456 | pDGE166 | addgene partial sequence | sequence record 153537 | NOS-F 5'-GCGTTCAAAAGTCGCCTAAG-3'
GCAAATATTTCTTGTCAAAAATGCTCCACTGACGTTCCATAAATTCCCCTCGGTATCCAATTAGAGTCTC
ATATTCACTCTCATACTGTATTTTTACAACAATTACCAACAACAACAAACAACAAACAACATTACAATTA
CTATTTACAATTACAATGAAAAAGCCTGAACTCACCGCGACGTCTGTCGAGAAGTTTCTGATCGAAAAGT
TCGACAGCGTCTCCGACCTGATGCAGCTCTCGGAGGGCGAAGAATCTCGTGCTTTCAGCTTCGATGTAGG
AGGGCGTGGATATGTCCTGCGGGTAAATAGCTGCGCCGATGGTTTCTACAAAGATCGTTATGTTTATCGG
CACTTTGCATCGGCCGCGCTCCCGATTCCGGAAGTGCTTGACATTGGGGAATTCAGCGAGAGCCTGACCT
ATTGCATCTCCCGCCGTGCACAGGGTGTCACGTTGCAAGACCTGCCTGAAACCGAACTGCCCGCTGTTCT
GCAGCCGGTCGCGGAGGCCATGGATGCGATCGCTGCGGCCGATCTTAGCCAGACGAGCGGGTTCGGCCCA
TTCGGACCGCAAGGAATCGGTCAATACACTACATGGCGTGATTTCATATGCGCGATTGCTGATCCCCATG
TGTATCACTGGCAAACTGTGATGGACGACACCGTCAGTGCGTCCGTCGCGCAGGCTCTCGATGAGCTGAT
GCTTTGGGCCGAGGACTGCCCCGAAGTCCGGCACCTCGTGCACGCGGATTTCGGCTCCAACAATGTCCTG
ACGGACAATGGCCGCATAACAGCGGTCATTGACTGGAGCGAGGCGATGTTCGGGGATTCCCAATACGAGG
TCGCCAACATCTTCTTCTGGAGGCCGTGGTTGGCTTGTATGGAGCAGCAGACGCGCTACTTCGAGCGGAG
GCATCCGGAGCTTGCAGGATCGCCGCGGCTCCGGGCGTATATGCTCCGCATTGGTCTTGACCAACTCTAT
CAGAGCTTGGTTGACGGCAATTTCGATGATGCAGCTTGGGCGCAGG
