>Addgene plasmid #79456 | pDGE166 | addgene partial sequence | sequence record 153538 | CAT-R 5'-GCAACTGACTGAAATGCCTC-3'
GCCATTGGGATATATCAACGGTGGTATATCCAGTGATTTTTTTCTCCATTTTAGCTTCCTTAGCTCCTGA
AAATCTCGATAACTCAAAAAATACGCCCGGTAGTGATCTTATTTCATTATGGTGAAAGTTGGAACCTCTT
ACGTGCCGATCAACGTCTCGGTCTCTGCAAGAATTCAAGCTTGGAGGTCAACATGGTGGAGCACGACACT
CTGGTCTACTCCAAAAATGTCAAAGATACAGTCTCAGAAGATCAAAGGGCTATTGAGACTTTTCAACAAA
GGATAATTTCGGGAAACCTCCTCGGATTCCATTGCCCAGCTATCTGTCACTTCATCGAAAGGACAGTAGA
AAAGGAAGGTGGCTCCTACAAATGCCATCATTGCGATAAAGGAAAGGCTATCATTCAAGATCTCTCTGCC
GACAGTGGTCCCAAAGATGGACCCCCACCCACGAGGAGCATCGTGGAAAAAGAAGAGGTTCCAACCACGT
CTACAAAGCAAGTGGATTGATGTGATAACATGGTGGAGCACGACACTCTGGTCTACTCCAAAAATGTCAA
AGATACAGTCTCAGAAGATCAAAGGGCTATTGAGACTTTTCAACAAAGGATAATTTCGGGAAACCTCCTC
GGATTCCATTGCCCAGCTATCTGTCACTTCATCGAAAGGACAGTAGAAAAGGAAGGTGGCTCCTACAAAT
GCCATCATTGCGATAAAGGAAAGGCTATCATTCAAGATCTCTCTGCCGACAGTGGTCCCAAAGATGGACC
CCCACCCACGAGGAGCATCGTGGAAAAAGAAGAGGTTCCAACCACGTCTACAAAGCAAGTGGATTGATGT
GACATCTCCACTGACGTAAGGGATGACGCACAATCCCACTATCCTTCGCAAGACCCTTCCTCTATATAAG
GAAGTTCATTTCATTTGGAGAGGACACGCTCGAGTATAAGAGCTCATTTTTACAACAATTACCAACAACA
ACAAACAACAAACAACATTACAATTACATTTACAATTATCGATACAATGGACAAGAAGTACTCCATTGGG
CTCGATATCGGCACAAACAGCGTCGGCTGGGCCGTCATTACGGACGAGTACAAGG
